>Addgene plasmid #100327 | pCMV_mEm_4GS_LF82_247 | addgene full sequence | sequence record 209486 | Addgene NGS Result
GTAAAACGACGGCCAGTGAGTTCGAGCTTGCATGCCTGCAGGTCGTTACATAACTTACGGTAAATGGCCC
GCCTGGCTGACCGCCCAACGACCCCCGCCCATTGACGTCAATAATGACGTATGTTCCCATAGTAACGCCA
ATAGGGACTTTCCATTGACGTCAATGGGTGGAGTATTTACGGTAAACTGCCCACTTGGCAGTACATCAAG
TGTATCATATGCCAAGTACGCCCCCTATTGACGTCAATGACGGTAAATGGCCCGCCTGGCATTATGCCCA
GTACATGACCTTATGGGACTTTCCTACTTGGCAGTACATCTACGTATTAGTCATCGCTATTACCATGGTG
ATGCGGTTTTGGCAGTACATCAATGGGCGTGGATAGCGGTTTGACTCACGGGGATTTCCAAGTCTCCACC
CCATTGACGTCAATGGGAGTTTGTTTTGGCACCAAAATCAACGGGACTTTCCAAAATGTCGTAACAACTC
CGCCCCATTGACGCAAATGGGCGGTAGGCGTGTACGGTGGGAGGTCTATATAAGCAGAGCTCGTTTAGTG
AACCGTCAGATCGCCTGGAGACGCCATCCACGCTGTTTTGACCTCCATAGAAGACACCGGGACCGATCCA
GCCTCCGGACTCTAGAGGATCCGGTACTAGAGGAACTGAAAAACCAGAAAGTTAACTGGTAAGTTTAGTC
TTTTTGTCTTTTATTTCAGGTCCCGGATCCGGTGGTGGTGCAAATCAAAGAACTGCTCCTCAGTGGATGT
TGCCTTTACTTCTAGGCCTGTACGGAAGTGTTACTTCTGCTCTAAAAGCTGCGGAATTGTACCCGCGGGC
CCACCATGGTGAGCAAGGGCGAGGAGCTGTTCACCGGGGTGGTGCCCATCCTGGTCGAGCTGGACGGCGA
CGTAAACGGCCACAAGTTCAGCGTGTCCGGCGAGGGCGAGGGCGATGCCACCTACGGCAAGCTGACCCTG
AAGTTCATCTGCACCACCGGCAAGCTGCCCGTGCCCTGGCCCACCCTCGTGACCACCTTGACCTACGGCG
TGCAGTGCTTCGCCCGCTACCCCGACCACATGAAGCAGCACGACTTCTTCAAGTCCGCCATGCCCGAAGG
CTACGTCCAGGAGCGCACCATCTTCTTCAAGGACGACGGCAACTACAAGACCCGCGCCGAGGTGAAGTTC
GAGGGCGACACCCTGGTGAACCGCATCGAGCTGAAGGGCATCGACTTCAAGGAGGACGGCAACATCCTGG
GGCACAAGCTGGAGTACAACTACAACAGCCACAAGGTCTATATCACCGCCGACAAGCAGAAGAACGGCAT
CAAGGTGAACTTCAAGACCCGCCACAACATCGAGGACGGCAGCGTGCAGCTCGCCGACCACTACCAGCAG
AACACCCCCATCGGCGACGGCCCCGTGCTGCTGCCCGACAACCACTACCTGAGCACCCAGTCCAAGCTGA
GCAAAGACCCCAACGAGAAGCGCGATCACATGGTCCTGCTGGAGTTCGTGACCGCCGCCGGGATCACTCT
CGGCATGGACGAGCTGTACAAGCGAATTGGTGGAGGGGGCGGTTCCGGTGGCGGAGGTTCCCGAATTCGT
CGACGGAGATCTGATATGCTTAAAGAAAACTTCAACGAACTGCAAATCTTTCTTGTGGTGGCAAGAGAGC
GAAGTTTTACCAAAGCAGCGAGCAAACTCGGCGTCTCTCAGTCTGCACTTAGCCATGCAATGAAGGCACT
GGAGGAAAGGTTAAATATCCGTCTCTTAACCCGAACTACCCGTAGCGTGGCCCCCACGGAAGCAGGGGAG
AGAATTATTGCCTGTCTTGAGCCACGTATAGATGAGCTTGAGCGCGAGCTGGAATCACTTATCCAACTGA
ATGGCGCGCCATCCGGGAATATTCGTTTATCAGCCGGGGAACATGCTGCACGCAGTCTGGTCTGGCCGAA
GTTAAAATCGTTCCTCAGAGAATATCCCGAAATCAATGTCGAACTGGTGGTGGATAACGGTTTTGTCGAT
ATTGTTGACGGTCGTTTTGATGCCGGGATCCGGCTGGGTGAAAGTGTGGATAAGGATATGATTGCAGTGC
GAATTGGGCCGGATATGCGGATGGCCATGGTGGGATCGCCGGCGTATTTTGCTGCAAACCCTGCGCCTGA
AACGCCTCACAAACTACAAAATCATCGCTGCATCAATATGCGTCTGCCAACTGCCGGTGGACTTTATCAC
TGGGAGTTTGAACGCGAAGGGAAACCGTTTCGGGTCAGAGTTGATGGGCAACTGACGTTTAATTTGCTGC
CAGAAAGAATTGATGCCGCATTATCCGGATTTGGTATCGCCTGAATCGGTACCCTCGAGAAGCTTGCGGC
CGCGGGGATCCAGACATGATAAGATACATTGATGAGTTTGGACAAACCACAACTAGAATGCAGTGAAAAA
AATGCTTTATTTGTGAAATTTGTGATGCTATTGCTTTATTTGTAACCATTATAAGCTGCAATAAACAAGT
TAACAACAACAATTGCATTCATTTTATGTTTCAGGTTCAGGGGGAGGTGTGGGAGGTTTTTTCGGATCCT
CTAGAGTCGATCTGCAGGCATGCTAGCTTGGCGTAATCATGGTCATAGCTGTTTCCTGTGTGAAATTGTT
ATCCGCTCACAATTCCACACAACATACGAGCCGGAAGCATAAAGTGTAAAGCCTGGGGTGCCTAATGAGT
GAGCTAACTCACATTAATTGCGTTGCGCTCACTGCCCGCTTTCCAGTCGGGAAACCTGTCGTGCCAGCTG
CATTAATGAATCGGCCAACGCGCGGGGAGAGGCGGTTTGCGTATTGGGCGCTCTTCCGCTTCCTCGCTCA
CTGACTCGCTGCGCTCGGTCGTTCGGCTGCGGCGAGCGGTATCAGCTCACTCAAAGGCGGTAATACGGTT
ATCCACAGAATCAGGGGATAACGCAGGAAAGAACATGTGAGCAAAAGGCCAGCAAAAGGCCAGGAACCGT
AAAAAGGCCGCGTTGCTGGCGTTTTTCCATAGGCTCCGCCCCCCTGACGAGCATCACAAAAATCGACGCT
CAAGTCAGAGGTGGCGAAACCCGACAGGACTATAAAGATACCAGGCGTTTCCCCCTGGAAGCTCCCTCGT
GCGCTCTCCTGTTCCGACCCTGCCGCTTACCGGATACCTGTCCGCCTTTCTCCCTTCGGGAAGCGTGGCG
CTTTCTCATAGCTCACGCTGTAGGTATCTCAGTTCGGTGTAGGTCGTTCGCTCCAAGCTGGGCTGTGTGC
ACGAACCCCCCGTTCAGCCCGACCGCTGCGCCTTATCCGGTAACTATCGTCTTGAGTCCAACCCGGTAAG
ACACGACTTATCGCCACTGGCAGCAGCCACTGGTAACAGGATTAGCAGAGCGAGGTATGTAGGCGGTGCT
ACAGAGTTCTTGAAGTGGTGGCCTAACTACGGCTACACTAGAAGAACAGTATTTGGTATCTGCGCTCTGC
TGAAGCCAGTTACCTTCGGAAAAAGAGTTGGTAGCTCTTGATCCGGCAAACAAACCACCGCTGGTAGCGG
TGGTTTTTTTGTTTGCAAGCAGCAGATTACGCGCAGAAAAAAAGGATCTCAAGAAGATCCTTTGATCTTT
TCTACGGGGTCTGACGCTCAGTGGAACGAAAACTCACGTTAAGGGATTTTGGTCATGAGATTATCAAAAA
GGATCTTCACCTAGATCCTTTTAAATTAAAAATGAAGTTTTAAATCAATCTAAAGTATATATGAGTAAAC
TTGGTCTGACAGTTACCAATGCTTAATCAGTGAGGCACCTATCTCAGCGATCTGTCTATTTCGTTCATCC
ATAGTTGCCTGACTCCCCGTCGTGTAGATAACTACGATACGGGAGGGCTTACCATCTGGCCCCAGTGCTG
CAATGATACCGCGAGACCCACGCTCACCGGCTCCAGATTTATCAGCAATAAACCAGCCAGCCGGAAGGGC
CGAGCGCAGAAGTGGTCCTGCAACTTTATCCGCCTCCATCCAGTCTATTAATTGTTGCCGGGAAGCTAGA
GTAAGTAGTTCGCCAGTTAATAGTTTGCGCAACGTTGTTGCCATTGCTACAGGCATCGTGGTGTCACGCT
CGTCGTTTGGTATGGCTTCATTCAGCTCCGGTTCCCAACGATCAAGGCGAGTTACATGATCCCCCATGTT
GTGCAAAAAAGCGGTTAGCTCCTTCGGTCCTCCGATCGTTGTCAGAAGTAAGTTGGCCGCAGTGTTATCA
CTCATGGTTATGGCAGCACTGCATAATTCTCTTACTGTCATGCCATCCGTAAGATGCTTTTCTGTGACTG
GTGAGTACTCAACCAAGTCATTCTGAGAATAGTGTATGCGGCGACCGAGTTGCTCTTGCCCGGCGTCAAT
ACGGGATAATACCGCGCCACATAGCAGAACTTTAAAAGTGCTCATCATTGGAAAACGTTCTTCGGGGCGA
AAACTCTCAAGGATCTTACCGCTGTTGAGATCCAGTTCGATGTAACCCACTCGTGCACCCAACTGATCTT
CAGCATCTTTTACTTTCACCAGCGTTTCTGGGTGAGCAAAAACAGGAAGGCAAAATGCCGCAAAAAAGGG
AATAAGGGCGACACGGAAATGTTGAATACTCATACTCTTCCTTTTTCAATATTATTGAAGCATTTATCAG
GGTTATTGTCTCATGAGCGGATACATATTTGAATGTATTTAGAAAAATAAACAAATAGGGGTTCCGCGCA
CATTTCCCCGAAAAGTGCCACCTGACGTCTAAGAAACCATTATTATCATGACATTAACCTATAAAAATAG
GCGTATCACGAGGCCCTTTCGTCTCGCGCGTTTCGGTGATGACGGTGAAAACCTCTGACACATGCAGCTC
CCGGAGACGGTCACAGCTTGTCTGTAAGCGGATGCCGGGAGCAGACAAGCCCGTCAGGGCGCGTCAGCGG
GTGTTGGCGGGTGTCGGGGCTGGCTTAACTATGCGGCATCAGAGCAGATTGTACTGAGAGTGCACCATAT
GCGGTGTGAAATACCGCACAGATGCGTAAGGAGAAAATACCGCATCAGGCGCCATTCGCCATTCAGGCTG
CGCAACTGTTGGGAAGGGCGATCGGTGCGGGCCTCTTCGCTATTACGCCAGCTGGCGAAAGGGGGATGTG
CTGCAAGGCGATTAAGTTGGGTAACGCCAGGGTTTTCCCAGTCACGACGTT
Features (pLannotate 1.2.2; 17 found; start..end, strand, type, name):
     25..45      -  misc_feature   MCS (fragment): pUC18/19 multiple cloning site
     44..347     +  enhancer       CMV enhancer: human cytomegalovirus immediate early enhancer
    348..551     +  promoter       CMV promoter: human cytomegalovirus (CMV) immediate early promoter
    689..785     +  intron         SV40 intron: modified SV40 intron with splice donor and acceptor sites
    846..1562    +  CDS            mEmerald: mEmerald is a basic (constitutively fluorescent) green fluorescent protein published in 1998, derived from Aequorea victoria. It is reported to be a very rapidly-maturing monomer with moderate acid sensitivity.
   1626..2351    +  CDS            OPRR_PSEAE (fragment): Protein inferred from homology: Swiss-Prot protein existence level 3. May have a role in the regulation of oprD expression. From Pseudomonas aeruginosa (strain ATCC 15692 / DSM 22644 / CIP 104116 / JCM 14847 / LMG 12228 / 1C / PRS 101 / PAO1).
   2387..2521    -  polyA_signal   SV40 poly(A) signal: SV40 polyadenylation signal
   2656..2672    -  protein_bind   lac operator: The lac repressor binds to the lac operator to inhibit transcription in E. coli. This inhibition can be relieved by adding lactose or isopropyl-β-D-thiogalactopyranoside (IPTG). lac repressor encoded by lacI
   2680..2710    -  promoter       lac promoter: promoter for the E. coli lac operon
   2725..2746    -  protein_bind   CAP binding site: CAP binding activates transcription in the presence of cAMP. E. coli catabolite activator protein
   2759..2851    -  CDS            lacI (fragment): lac repressor; lacI; The lac repressor binds to the lac operator to inhibit transcription in E. coli. This inhibition can be relieved by adding lactose or isopropyl-β-D-thiogalactopyranoside (IPTG).
   3034..3622    -  rep_origin     ori: high-copy-number ColE1/pMB1/pBR322/pUC origin of replication
   3793..4653    -  CDS            AmpR: β-lactamase; bla; confers resistance to ampicillin, carbenicillin, and related antibiotics
   4654..4758    -  promoter       AmpR promoter: bla
   4853..4888    +  CDS            rop (fragment): Rop protein, which maintains plasmids at low copy number; rop
   4990..5089    +  misc_feature   bom (fragment): basis of mobility region from pBR322
   5095..19      -  CDS            lacZα (fragment) (across the origin): LacZα fragment of β-galactosidase; lacZ fragment
