[The description below was written by a language model from this plasmid's Addgene catalogue record and pLannotate feature annotations shown in this document.]
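Description:
pCMV_mEm_4GS_LF82_247 is a mammalian expression plasmid built on a pCMV backbone for producing an E. coli LF82 open reading frame, LF82_247, as a fluorescent fusion protein in cultured cells. It is propagated in E. coli as a high-copy plasmid through a ColE1/pUC-type origin and selected with ampicillin via the β-lactamase gene and its native promoter. The annotated lac promoter/operator, CAP site and the lacI, lacZα, rop and bom fragments are short remnants of the pUC/pBR322-derived cloning backbone and play no role in the expression cassette. No mammalian selection marker is annotated, which fits transient transfection use.

The expression unit runs from the human cytomegalovirus immediate-early enhancer and promoter through a modified SV40 intron, which supplies splice donor and acceptor sites that generally improve mRNA processing, into the mEmerald coding sequence. mEmerald, a bright, rapidly maturing monomeric green fluorescent protein, sits at the N terminus of the fusion. The "4GS" in the name suggests a glycine-serine linker in the short gap between it and the bacterial insert, although the linker is not annotated separately. The 729 bp LF82_247 insert was introduced by ligation-independent cloning. The automated annotation labels it only by homology to a Pseudomonas aeruginosa protein (OprR) thought to be involved in regulating oprD expression, so this is a similarity hit rather than a functional assignment for the E. coli gene. An SV40 polyadenylation signal terminates the transcript.

The construct comes from an imaging screen that expressed bacterial coding sequences in HeLa cells to identify candidate effectors, using the green tag to follow the localisation of each protein and its effects on the cell.
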