Addgene plasmid #100327: pCMV_mEm_4GS_LF82_247
Purpose: Mammalian expression of E. coli LF82_247 CDS fused to mEmerald
Depositing lab: Alan Huett. Depositing organization: University of Nottingham. Publication: A multi-phenotypic imaging screen to identify bacterial effectors by exogenous expression in a HeLa cell line. Collins A, Huett A. Sci Data. 2018 May 15;5:180081. doi: 10.1038/sdata.2018.81. PubMed 29762554.
Backbone
  Vector backbone: pCMV
  Backbone size w/o insert (bp): 4502
  Vector type: Mammalian Expression
Growth in bacteria
  Bacterial resistance: Ampicillin, 100 μg/mL
  Growth temperature: 37°C
  Growth strain: XL1 Blue
  Copy number: High Copy
Gene/Insert
  Gene/Insert name: LF82_247
  Insert size (bp): 729
  Promoter: CMV
  Tag / fusion protein: mEmerald (N terminal on backbone)
  Cloning method: Ligation Independent Cloning
  Sequencing primers: 5′ ACTTCTGCTCTAAAAGCTGCGG; 3′ CACTGCATTCTAGTTGTGGTTTGTC
Terms and licenses: Academic/Nonprofit Terms; Industry Terms: Not Available to Industry
How to cite: pCMV_mEm_4GS_LF82_247 was a gift from Alan Huett (Addgene plasmid # 100327 ; http://n2t.net/addgene:100327 ; RRID:Addgene_100327)
